>Addgene plasmid #173763 | HisGB1-FusionL21A + CBP TAZ1(340-439) | addgene full sequence | sequence record 353459 | Addgene NGS Result
ATCCGGATATAGTTCCTCCTTTCAGCAAAAAACCCCTCAAGACCCGTTTAGAGGCCCCAAGGGGTTATGC
TAGTTATTGCTCAGCGGTGGCAGCAGCCAACTCAGCTTCCTTTCGGGCTTTGTTAGCAGCCGGATCTCAG
TGGTGGTGGTGGTGGTGCTCGAGTGCGGCCGCAAGCTTACTATCGCTTGTCACTGGCATTTTTCAAAGGG
AGGCAAACAGGACAGTCATGTCGTGTGCAGTTCTTCCAATGAGAGATGATTTGTCGTGAAGATGCACAAT
GGGCAACTTGGCAGGCTTTCCCAGCCTGACAATGTGTCATGTGATTCAAAACGTTTTTCATGGTTCGACA
GTGTGGGAGAGAACAGGCTCGAACCTCTCCATTTGCTTGCTCTCGTCTCTGACATTTGTGGGCATGAAGC
AGTAGAACCAGCTGCTGCTGTATCAGTTTGCGTTTTTCAGGGTCTGCTGTGGGGCCTGTTGCCATGGTAT
ATCTCCTTCTTAAAGTTAAACAAAATTATTTCTAGAGGGGATCCCTATCAGTTAACTTGATCCAAAGCTC
TGAGTAATTCTTCACCCTGCAGTAGGTTTCTGCTGCCTTGTATAGGAGCATTAACTTCACAATCATAACT
GGTCAGTTCTGGTAACTCCTTGATGCGGTCCAAACCCATTTCTATCACCGCGGACATAAGAACTTCCTCG
TCGATGAAATCAGTGTCTATGACATTGGACATATGGGAACCACGCGGAACCAGGCCGCTGCTGCCGCTGC
TGAATTC
[168 nt withheld, positions 778-945]
GCCGCTGCTGTGATGATGATGATGATGGCCCATCGTATATCTCCTTCTTAAAGTTAAACAAAATTATTTC
TAGAGGGGAATTGTTATCCGCTCACAATTCCCCTATAGTGAGTCGTATTAATTTCGCGGGATCGAGATCT
CGATCCTCTACGCCGGACGCATCGTGGCCGGCATCACCGGCGCCACAGGTGCGGTTGCTGGCGCCTATAT
CGCCGACATCACCGATGGGGAAGATCGGGCTCGCCACTTCGGGCTCATGAGCGCTTGTTTCGGCGTGGGT
ATGGTGGCAGGCCCCGTGGCCGGGGGACTGTTGGGCGCCATCTCCTTGCATGCACCATTCCTTGCGGCGG
CGGTGCTCAACGGCCTCAACCTACTACTGGGCTGCTTCCTAATGCAGGAGTCGCATAAGGGAGAGCGTCG
AGATCCCGGACACCATCGAATGGCGCAAAACCTTTCGCGGTATGGCATGATAGCGCCCGGAAGAGAGTCA
ATTCAGGGTGGTGAATGTGAAACCAGTAACGTTATACGATGTCGCAGAGTATGCCGGTGTCTCTTATCAG
ACCGTTTCCCGCGTGGTGAACCAGGCCAGCCACGTTTCTGCGAAAACGCGGGAAAAAGTGGAAGCGGCGA
TGGCGGAGCTGAATTACATTCCCAACCGCGTGGCACAACAACTGGCGGGCAAACAGTCGTTGCTGATTGG
CGTTGCCACCTCCAGTCTGGCCCTGCACGCGCCGTCGCAAATTGTCGCGGCGATTAAATCTCGCGCCGAT
CAACTGGGTGCCAGCGTGGTGGTGTCGATGGTAGAACGAAGCGGCGTCGAAGCCTGTAAAGCGGCGGTGC
ACAATCTTCTCGCGCAACGCGTCAGTGGGCTGATCATTAACTATCCGCTGGATGACCAGGATGCCATTGC
TGTGGAAGCTGCCTGCACTAATGTTCCGGCGTTATTTCTTGATGTCTCTGACCAGACACCCATCAACAGT
ATTATTTTCTCCCATGAAGACGGTACGCGACTGGGCGTGGAGCATCTGGTCGCATTGGGTCACCAGCAAA
TCGCGCTGTTAGCGGGCCCATTAAGTTCTGTCTCGGCGCGTCTGCGTCTGGCTGGCTGGCATAAATATCT
CACTCGCAATCAAATTCAGCCGATAGCGGAACGGGAAGGCGACTGGAGTGCCATGTCCGGTTTTCAACAA
ACCATGCAAATGCTGAATGAGGGCATCGTTCCCACTGCGATGCTGGTTGCCAACGATCAGATGGCGCTGG
GCGCAATGCGCGCCATTACCGAGTCCGGGCTGCGCGTTGGTGCGGATATCTCGGTAGTGGGATACGACGA
TACCGAAGACAGCTCATGTTATATCCCGCCGTTAACCACCATCAAACAGGATTTTCGCCTGCTGGGGCAA
ACCAGCGTGGACCGCTTGCTGCAACTCTCTCAGGGCCAGGCGGTGAAGGGCAATCAGCTGTTGCCCGTCT
CACTGGTGAAAAGAAAAACCACCCTGGCGCCCAATACGCAAACCGCCTCTCCCCGCGCGTTGGCCGATTC
ATTAATGCAGCTGGCACGACAGGTTTCCCGACTGGAAAGCGGGCAGTGAGCGCAACGCAATTAATGTAAG
TTAGCTCACTCATTAGGCACCGGGATCTCGACCGATGCCCTTGAGAGCCTTCAACCCAGTCAGCTCCTTC
CGGTGGGCGCGGGGCATGACTATCGTCGCCGCACTTATGACTGTCTTCTTTATCATGCAACTCGTAGGAC
AGGTGCCGGCAGCGCTCTGGGTCATTTTCGGCGAGGACCGCTTTCGCTGGAGCGCGACGATGATCGGCCT
GTCGCTTGCGGTATTCGGAATCTTGCACGCCCTCGCTCAAGCCTTCGTCACTGGTCCCGCCACCAAACGT
TTCGGCGAGAAGCAGGCCATTATCGCCGGCATGGCGGCCCCACGGGTGCGCATGATCGTGCTCCTGTCGT
TGAGGACCCGGCTAGGCTGGCGGGGTTGCCTTACTGGTTAGCAGAATGAATCACCGATACGCGAGCGAAC
GTGAAGCGACTGCTGCTGCAAAACGTCTGCGACCTGAGCAACAACATGAATGGTCTTCGGTTTCCGTGTT
TCGTAAAGTCTGGAAACGCGGAAGTCAGCGCCCTGCACCATTATGTTCCGGATCTGCATCGCAGGATGCT
GCTGGCTACCCTGTGGAACACCTACATCTGTATTAACGAAGCGCTGGCATTGACCCTGAGTGATTTTTCT
CTGGTCCCGCCGCATCCATACCGCCAGTTGTTTACCCTCACAACGTTCCAGTAACCGGGCATGTTCATCA
TCAGTAACCCGTATCGTGAGCATCCTCTCTCGTTTCATCGGTATCATTACCCCCATGAACAGAAATCCCC
CTTACACGGAGGCATCAGTGACCAAACAGGAAAAAACCGCCCTTAACATGGCCCGCTTTATCAGAAGCCA
GACATTAACGCTTCTGGAGAAACTCAACGAGCTGGACGCGGATGAACAGGCAGACATCTGTGAATCGCTT
CACGACCACGCTGATGAGCTTTACCGCAGCTGCCTCGCGCGTTTCGGTGATGACGGTGAAAACCTCTGAC
ACATGCAGCTCCCGGAGACGGTCACAGCTTGTCTGTAAGCGGATGCCGGGAGCAGACAAGCCCGTCAGGG
CGCGTCAGCGGGTGTTGGCGGGTGTCGGGGCGCAGCCATGACCCAGTCACGTAGCGATAGCGGAGTGTAT
ACTGGCTTAACTATGCGGCATCAGAGCAGATTGTACTGAGAGTGCACCATTGCGGTGTGAAATACCGCAC
AGATGCGTAAGGAGAAAATACCGCATCAGGCGCTCTTCCGCTTCCTCGCTCACTGACTCGCTGCGCTCGG
TCGTTCGGCTGCGGCGAGCGGTATCAGCTCACTCAAAGGCGGTAATACGGTTATCCACAGAATCAGGGGA
TAACGCAGGAAAGAACATGTGAGCAAAAGGCCAGCAAAAGGCCAGGAACCGTAAAAAGGCCGCGTTGCTG
GCGTTTTTCCATAGGCTCCGCCCCCCTGACGAGCATCACAAAAATCGACGCTCAAGTCAGAGGTGGCGAA
ACCCGACAGGACTATAAAGATACCAGGCGTTTCCCCCTGGAAGCTCCCTCGTGCGCTCTCCTGTTCCGAC
CCTGCCGCTTACCGGATACCTGTCCGCCTTTCTCCCTTCGGGAAGCGTGGCGCTTTCTCATAGCTCACGC
TGTAGGTATCTCAGTTCGGTGTAGGTCGTTCGCTCCAAGCTGGGCTGTGTGCACGAACCCCCCGTTCAGC
CCGACCGCTGCGCCTTATCCGGTAACTATCGTCTTGAGTCCAACCCGGTAAGACACGACTTATCGCCACT
GGCAGCAGCCACTGGTAACAGGATTAGCAGAGCGAGGTATGTAGGCGGTGCTACAGAGTTCTTGAAGTGG
TGGCCTAACTACGGCTACACTAGAAGGACAGTATTTGGTATCTGTGCTCTGCTGAAGCCAGTTACCTTCG
GAAAAAGAGTTGGTAGCTCTTGATCCGGCAAACAAACCACCGCTGGTAGCGGTGGTTTTTTTGTTTGCAA
GCAGCAGATTACGCGCAGAAAAAAAGGATCTCAAGAAGATCCTTTGATCTTTTCTACGGGGTCTGACGCT
CAGTGGAACGAAAACTCACGTTAAGGGATTTTGGTCATGAGATTATCAAAAAGGATCTTCACCTAGATCC
TTTTAAATTAAAAATGAAGTTTTAAATCAATCTAAAGTATATATGAGTAAACTTGGTCTGACAGTTACCA
ATGCTTAATCAGTGAGGCACCTATCTCAGCGATCTGTCTATTTCGTTCATCCATAGTTGCCTGACTCCCC
GTCGTGTAGATAACTACGATACGGGAGGGCTTACCATCTGGCCCCAGTGCTGCAATGATACCGCGAGACC
CACGCTCACCGGCTCCAGATTTATCAGCAATAAACCAGCCAGCCGGAAGGGCCGAGCGCAGAAGTGGTCC
TGCAACTTTATCCGCCTCCATCCAGTCTATTAATTGTTGCCGGGAAGCTAGAGTAAGTAGTTCGCCAGTT
AATAGTTTGCGCAACGTTGTTGCCATTGCTGCAGGCATCGTGGTGTCACGCTCGTCGTTTGGTATGGCTT
CATTCAGCTCCGGTTCCCAACGATCAAGGCGAGTTACATGATCCCCCATGTTGTGCAAAAAAGCGGTTAG
CTCCTTCGGTCCTCCGATCGTTGTCAGAAGTAAGTTGGCCGCAGTGTTATCACTCATGGTTATGGCAGCA
CTGCATAATTCTCTTACTGTCATGCCATCCGTAAGATGCTTTTCTGTGACTGGTGAGTACTCAACCAAGT
CATTCTGAGAATAGTGTATGCGGCGACCGAGTTGCTCTTGCCCGGCGTCAATACGGGATAATACCGCGCC
ACATAGCAGAACTTTAAAAGTGCTCATCATTGGAAAACGTTCTTCGGGGCGAAAACTCTCAAGGATCTTA
CCGCTGTTGAGATCCAGTTCGATGTAACCCACTCGTGCACCCAACTGATCTTCAGCATCTTTTACTTTCA
CCAGCGTTTCTGGGTGAGCAAAAACAGGAAGGCAAAATGCCGCAAAAAAGGGAATAAGGGCGACACGGAA
ATGTTGAATACTCATACTCTTCCTTTTTCAATATTATTGAAGCATTTATCAGGGTTATTGTCTCATGAGC
GGATACATATTTGAATGTATTTAGAAAAATAAACAAATAGGGGTTCCGCGCACATTTCCCCGAAAAGTGC
CACCTAAATTGTAAGCGTTAATATTTTGTTAAAATTCGCGTTAAATTTTTGTTAAATCAGCTCATTTTTT
AACCAATAGGCCGAAATCGGCAAAATCCCTTATAAATCAAAAGAATAGACCGAGATAGGGT
[37 nt withheld, positions 5837-5873]
AAAGAACGTGGACTCCAACGTCAAAGG
[49 nt withheld, positions 5901-5949]
T
[91 nt withheld, positions 5951-6041]
G
[124 nt withheld, positions 6043-6166]
CCCATTCGCCA
Features (pLannotate 1.2.2; 24 found; start..end, strand, type, name):
     26..73      -  terminator     T7 terminator: transcription terminator for bacteriophage T7 RNA polymerase
     81..130     -  CDS            SET1 (fragment): solubility-enhancement tag derived from T7 phage gene 10B
    140..157     -  CDS            9xHis (fragment): 9xHis affinity tag
    183..485     -  CDS            Crebbp (fragment): CBP_MOUSE - Also known as Cbp. Experimental evidence at protein level: Swiss-Prot protein existence level 1. Acetylates histones, giving a specific tag for transcriptional activation (By similarity). Also acetylates non-histone proteins, like DDX21, FBL, IRF2, MAFG, NCOA3, POLR1E/PAF53 and FOXO1 (PubMed:10207073, PubMed:11701890, PubMed:16287980, PubMed:15220471). Binds specifically to phosphorylated CREB and enhances its transcriptional activity toward cAMP-responsive genes (By similarity). Acts as a coactivator of ALX1 (By similarity). Acts as a circadian transcriptional coactivator which en
    492..514     -  RBS            RBS: efficient ribosome binding site from bacteriophage T7 gene 10 (Olins and Rangwala, 1989)
    541..645     -  CDS            HIF1A (fragment): HIF1A_HUMAN - Also known as BHLHE78, MOP1 From Homo sapiens (Human).
    634..765     -  CDS            Cited1 (fragment): CITE1_MOUSE - Also known as Msg1. Experimental evidence at protein level: Swiss-Prot protein existence level 1. Transcriptional coactivator of the p300/CBP-mediated transcription complex. Enhances SMAD-mediated transcription by strengthening the functional link between the DNA-binding SMAD transcription factors and the p300/CBP transcription coactivator complex. Stimulates estrogen-dependent transactivation activity mediated by estrogen receptors signaling; stabilizes the interaction of estrogen receptor ESR1 and histone acetyltransferase EP300. Positively regulates TGF-beta signaling through
    778..942     -  CDS            spg (fragment) (sequence withheld): SPG1_STRSG - Experimental evidence at protein level: Swiss-Prot protein existence level 1. Binds to the constant Fc region of IgG with high affinity. From Streptococcus sp. group G.
    956..972     -  CDS            capTEV™ (fragment): composite tag for in vivo biotinylation, TEV protease cleavage, and 6xHis tagging
    985..1007    -  RBS            RBS: efficient ribosome binding site from bacteriophage T7 gene 10 (Olins and Rangwala, 1989)
   1022..1046    -  protein_bind   lac operator: The lac repressor binds to the lac operator to inhibit transcription in E. coli. This inhibition can be relieved by adding lactose or isopropyl-β-D-thiogalactopyranoside (IPTG). lac repressor encoded by lacI
   1047..1065    -  promoter       T7 promoter: promoter for bacteriophage T7 RNA polymerase
   1087..1366    +  CDS            TcR (fragment): tetracycline efflux protein; tet; confers resistance to tetracycline
   1374..1451    +  promoter       lacI promoter: lacI
   1452..2534    +  CDS            lacI: lac repressor; lacI; The lac repressor binds to the lac operator to inhibit transcription in E. coli. This inhibition can be relieved by adding lactose or isopropyl-β-D-thiogalactopyranoside (IPTG).
   2547..2568    +  protein_bind   CAP binding site: CAP binding activates transcription in the presence of cAMP. E. coli catabolite activator protein
   2583..2874    +  CDS            TcR (fragment): tetracycline efflux protein; tet; confers resistance to tetracycline
   2946..3326    -  CDS            YPB1_ECOLX: Protein predicted: Swiss-Prot protein existence level 4. From Escherichia coli.
   3343..3534    +  CDS            rop: Rop protein, which maintains plasmids at low copy number; rop
   3636..3775    +  misc_feature   bom: basis of mobility region from pBR322
   3961..4549    -  rep_origin     ori: high-copy-number ColE1/pMB1/pBR322/pUC origin of replication
   4720..5580    -  CDS            AmpR: β-lactamase; bla; confers resistance to ampicillin, carbenicillin, and related antibiotics
   5581..5685    -  promoter       AmpR promoter: bla
   5738..6166    -  rep_origin     f1 ori (sequence partly withheld): f1 bacteriophage origin of replication; arrow indicates direction of (+) strand synthesis
