[The description below was written by a language model from this plasmid's Addgene catalogue record and pLannotate feature annotations shown in this document.]
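Description:
HisGB1-FusionL21A + CBP TAZ1(340-439) is a bacterial coexpression plasmid built on the Novagen pET22b backbone, modified by the introduction of a second ribosome binding site so that two proteins are made from one transcript. It is propagated in E. coli through the pBR322-type ColE1 origin together with rop and the bom region, consistent with its low-copy listing, and is selected with ampicillin via β-lactamase. An f1 origin is also present, along with lacI under its own promoter. The catalogue gives a total size of 6258 bp, whereas the sequenced record behind the feature table is 6,177 nt.

A single T7 promoter with an adjacent lac operator drives a bicistronic unit that ends at the T7 terminator, making expression IPTG-inducible in hosts that supply T7 RNA polymerase. The first cistron, preceded by a T7 gene 10 RBS, encodes an N-terminal His6 tag and the GB1 domain of streptococcal protein G (a solubility-enhancing fusion partner), followed by a thrombin cleavage site and a fusion peptide joining human CITED2 residues 216-246 to HIF-1α residues 796-826. The insert field gives the CITED2 substitution as L231A, while the plasmid name says L21A, which may reflect numbering within the fusion peptide. The automated annotation labels the CITED segment as a Cited1 fragment, presumably a homology match. The second RBS then directs translation of the mouse CBP TAZ1 domain (residues 340-439). The backbone His-tag sequence lies downstream of it, but the record lists no tag for this insert.

The stated purpose is coexpression of TAZ1 with CITED2/HIF-1α activation domain constructs, and the associated publication concerns allostery in a facilitated dissociation process.
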