Addgene plasmid #173763: HisGB1-FusionL21A + CBP TAZ1(340-439)
Purpose: Bacterial Coexpression of CBP TAZ1 with CITED2/Hif1a activation domain constructs
Depositing lab: Peter Wright. Depositing organization: Scripps California (The Scripps Research Institute). Publication: The molecular basis of allostery in a facilitated dissociation process. Appling FD, Berlow RB, Stanfield RL, Dyson HJ, Wright PE. Structure. 2021 Sep 11. pii: S0969-2126(21)00261-6. doi: 10.1016/j.str.2021.07.011. PubMed 34520739.
Backbone
  Vector backbone: pET22b
  Backbone manufacturer: Novagen
  Backbone size w/o insert (bp): 5493
  Total vector size (bp): 6258
  Modifications to backbone: introduced second RBS
  Vector type: Bacterial Expression
Growth in bacteria
  Bacterial resistance: Ampicillin, 100 μg/mL
  Growth temperature: 37°C
  Growth strain: DH5alpha
  Copy number: Low Copy
Gene/Insert 1
  Gene/Insert name: CITED2(216-246L231A):Hif1a(796-826) (alt names: Hif1a; CITED2)
  Species: H. sapiens (human)
  Mutation: fusion of CITED2 and Hif1a
  Entrez Gene: HIF1A (a.k.a. HIF-1-alpha, HIF-1A, HIF-1alpha, HIF1, HIF1-ALPHA, MOP1, PASD8, bHLHe78); CITED2 (a.k.a. ASD8, MRG-1, MRG1, P35SRJ, VSD2)
  Promoter: T7
  Tag / fusion protein: His6GB1 (N terminal on backbone); thrombin (N terminal on backbone)
  Cloning method: Restriction Enzyme; 5′ cloning site NdeI (not destroyed); 3′ cloning site BamHI (not destroyed)
  Sequencing primers: 5′ T7; 3′ T7
Gene/Insert 2
  Gene/Insert name: CBP (340-439) (alt names: crebbp; CBP)
  Species: M. musculus (mouse)
  Entrez Gene: Crebbp (a.k.a. CBP, CBP/p300, KAT3A, p300/CBP)
  Promoter: T7
  Cloning method: Restriction Enzyme; 5′ cloning site NcoI (not destroyed); 3′ cloning site HindIII (not destroyed)
  Sequencing primers: 5′ T7; 3′ T7
Terms and licenses: Academic/Nonprofit Terms; Industry Terms: Not Available to Industry
How to cite: HisGB1-FusionL21A + CBP TAZ1(340-439) was a gift from Peter Wright (Addgene plasmid # 173763 ; http://n2t.net/addgene:173763 ; RRID:Addgene_173763)
