>Addgene plasmid #173763 | HisGB1-FusionL21A + CBP TAZ1(340-439) | depositor partial sequence | sequence record 344995 | T7promoter/terminator
GCAACGGCACTGTGGCGCCGGTGATGCCGGCACGATGCGTCCGGCGTAGAGGATCGAGATCTCGATCCCG
CGAAATTAATACGACTCACTATAGGGGAATTGTGAGCGGATAACAATTCCCCTCTAGAAATAATTTTGTT
TAACTTTAAGAAGGAGATATACGATGGGCCATCATCATCATCATCACAGCAGCGGC
[168 nt withheld, positions 197-364]
GAATTCAGCAGCGGCAGCAGCGGCCTGGTTCCGCGTGGTTCCCATATGTCCAATGTCATAGACACTGATT
TCATCGACGAGGAAGTTCTTATGTCCGCGGTGATAGAAATGGGTTTGGACCGCATCAAGGAGTTACCAGA
ACTGACCAGTTATGATTGTGAAGTTAATGCTCCTATACAAGGCAGCAGAAACCTACTGCAGGGTGAAGAA
TTACTCAGAGCTTTGGATCAAGTTAACTGATAGGGATCCCCTCTAGAAATAATTTTGTTTAACTTTAAGA
AGGAGATATACCATGGCAACAGGCCCCACAGCAGACCCTGAAAAACGCAAACTGATACAGCAGCAGCTGG
TTCTACTGCTTCATGCCCACAAATGTCAGAGACGAGAGCAAGCAAATGGAGAGGTTCGAGCCTGTTCTCT
CCCACACTGTCGAACCATGAAAAACGTTTTGAATCACATGACACATTGTCAGGCTGGGAAAGCCTGCCAA
GTTGCCCATTGTGCATCTTCACGACAAATCATCTCTCATTGGAAGAACTGCACACGACATGACTGTCCTG
TTTGCCTCCCTTTGAAAAATGCCAGTGACAAGCGATAGTAAGCTTGCGGCCGCACTCGAGCACCACCACC
ACCACCACTGAGATCCGGCTGCTAACAAAGCCCGAAAGGAAGCTGAGTTSGCTGCTGCCACCGCTGAGCA
ATAACTAGCATAACCCCTTGGGGCCTCTAAACGGGT
